LOCUS       Exported 700 bp ds-DNA linear SYN 14-JUN-2021
DEFINITION  synthetic linear DNA
ACCESSION   .
VERSION     .
KEYWORDS    pDUP 4-5
SOURCE      synthetic DNA construct
  ORGANISM  synthetic DNA construct
REFERENCE   1 (bases 1 to 700)
  AUTHORS   Modafferi EF, Black DL
  TITLE     A complex intronic splicing enhancer from the c-src pre-mRNA
            activates inclusion of a heterologous exon.
  JOURNAL   Mol Cell Biol. 1997 Nov . 17(11):6537-45.
  PUBMED    9343417
REFERENCE   2 (bases 1 to 700)
  AUTHORS   .
  TITLE     Direct Submission
  JOURNAL   Exported Jun 14, 2021 from SnapGene Server 1.1.58
            http://www.snapgene.com
FEATURES             Location/Qualifiers
     source          1..700
                     /organism="synthetic DNA construct"
                     /mol_type="other DNA"
ORIGIN
        1 ctcgtttagt gaaccgtcag atcagcttgc ttacatttgc ttctgacaca actgtgttca
       61 ctagcaacct caaacagaca ccatgcatgg tgcacctgac tcctgaggag aagtctgccg
      121 ttactgccct gtggggcaag gtgaacgtgg atgaagttgg tggtgaggcc ctgggcaggt
      181 tggtatcaag gttacaagac aggtttaagg agaccaatag aaactgggca tgtggagaca
      241 gagaagactc ttgggtttct gatagggccc tgtcttcgca cctcagcctc tccttctctc
      301 tgcttctctc tcgctggccc ttaggaggaa ggtgccatcg atgtcaggtg tgtaccgagg
      361 ccaggtagag ggggatgctt cgctgaggct gggggctgct ctctgcatgt gcttcctcca
      421 ccgcccctgt gtgtttccag ctctctcccc gtccctttag cttaccctgc atcccacctg
      481 tatgagccga ccctccatct tctccccaca ccttcctgtt agctctcttc ctccctgttc
      541 tgatttgtga ttccacattg ggtgccagct acatgcagga cccagtgtat tctgtaggcc
      601 agggagggag gcagtgtggt ggggagtggg ttacaccaga ccaggtcagg ggtggataga
      661 agcaggccgg ggtccctgca agatgtcccc gggatctggt
//
