[The description below was written by a language model from this plasmid's Addgene catalogue record and the feature table of its GenBank file.]
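Description:
pDUP 4-5 is a mammalian expression plasmid built on the DUP33 backbone and used as a splicing reporter minigene. It is propagated in E. coli under ampicillin selection; the record lists the copy number as unknown and does not name the origin of replication. The promoter driving the minigene is not stated explicitly, although the listing of a CMV forward primer for sequencing suggests that a CMV promoter lies upstream of the insert.

The payload is a fragment of the mouse c-src gene (Src) containing the N1 exon. According to the depositor's comments, this fragment was excised from a src minigene with ApaI and BamHI and placed into the related parent construct DUP4-1 at its ApaI and BglII sites. The catalogue fields separately list NsiI and DraIII as intact 5′ and 3′ cloning sites flanking the insert. The associated publication concerns a complex intronic splicing enhancer from the c-src pre-mRNA that can activate inclusion of a heterologous exon. The plasmid therefore fits into a series of DUP-based constructs for testing, after transfection into mammalian cells, how src-derived sequences influence whether a regulated exon is included in or skipped from the mature transcript. The exact boundaries of the src segment and the flanking exons supplied by the backbone are not given in the record.

The sequence record held for this plasmid is a 700 bp linear partial read with no annotated features beyond the source line, so it covers only part of the construct and gives no independent confirmation of the promoter, exon structure, resistance gene or origin.
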