Addgene plasmid #23023: pDUP 4-5
Depositing lab: Douglas Black. Depositing organization: University of California, Los Angeles (UCLA). Publication: A complex intronic splicing enhancer from the c-src pre-mRNA activates inclusion of a heterologous exon. Modafferi EF, Black DL. Mol Cell Biol. 1997 Nov . 17(11):6537-45. PubMed 9343417.
Backbone
  Vector backbone: DUP33
  Backbone manufacturer: Z Dominski and R Kole
  Vector type: Mammalian Expression
Growth in bacteria
  Bacterial resistance: Ampicillin, 100 μg/mL
  Growth temperature: 37°C
  Growth strain: DH5alpha
  Copy number: Unknown
Gene/Insert
  Gene/Insert name: c-src (alt name: src)
  Species: M. musculus (mouse)
  Entrez Gene: Src (a.k.a. pp60c-src)
  Cloning method: Restriction Enzyme; 5′ cloning site NsiI (not destroyed); 3′ cloning site DraIII (not destroyed)
  Sequencing primers: 5′ CMV-F
Terms and licenses: Academic/Nonprofit Terms; Industry Terms: Not Available to Industry
Depositor comments: DUP4-5 (Fig. 2A) was made by digesting a src minigene construct (Fig. 1A) with ApaI and BamHI and inserting the fragment containing the N1 exon into DUP4-1 (Addgene Plasmid 23022) at the ApaI and BglII sites.
How to cite: pDUP 4-5 was a gift from Douglas Black (Addgene plasmid # 23023 ; http://n2t.net/addgene:23023 ; RRID:Addgene_23023)
